Addgene plasmid #27874: pUT1816-HQ858792
Depositing lab: John Gray & Erich Grotewold. Depositing organization: University of Toledo. Publication: The Maize TFome--development of a transcription factor open reading frame collection for functional genomics. Burdo B, Gray J, Goetting-Minesky MP, Wittler B, Hunt M, Li T, Velliquette D, Thomas J, Gentzel I, dos Santos Brito M, Mejia-Guerra MK, Connolly LN, Qaisi D, Li W, Casas MI, Doseff AI, Grotewold E. Plant J. 2014 Oct;80(2):356-66. doi: 10.1111/tpj.12623. Epub 2014 Aug 26. PubMed 25053252.
Backbone
  Vector backbone: pENTR/SD
  Backbone manufacturer: Invitrogen
  Backbone size w/o insert (bp): 2601
  Vector type: Entry vector
Growth in bacteria
  Bacterial resistance: Kanamycin, 50 μg/mL
  Growth temperature: 37°C
  Growth strain: DH5alpha
  Growth instructions: E. coli TOP10
  Copy number: Low Copy
Gene/Insert
  Gene/Insert name: WRKY transcription factor from DV507439
  Species: Zea mays
  Insert size (bp): 894
  GenBank ID: HQ858792
  Cloning method: Restriction Enzyme
  Sequencing primers: 5′ M13 For; 3′ M13 Rev
Terms and licenses: Academic/Nonprofit Terms; Industry Terms: Not Available to Industry
Depositor comments: This CDS was amplified using PCR from a full length cDNA template from the Maize Full-length cDNA Project (www.maizecdna.org) and the PCR product included the stop codon. The PCR product was cloned into a Gateway pENTR/SD vector. Further information on this gene may be obtained at www.grassius.org using the GenBank number. (The second half of the plasmid name is the GenBank Number for the sequence of the insert)
How to cite: pUT1816-HQ858792 was a gift from John Gray & Erich Grotewold (Addgene plasmid # 27874 ; http://n2t.net/addgene:27874 ; RRID:Addgene_27874)
