[The description below was written by a language model from this plasmid's Addgene catalogue record and pLannotate feature annotations shown in this document.]
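Description:
pUT1816-HQ858792 is a Gateway entry clone built on the Invitrogen pENTR/SD backbone, carrying a maize (Zea mays) WRKY transcription factor open reading frame as part of the Maize TFome collection of transcription factor ORFs for functional genomics. It is propagated in E. coli under kanamycin selection: the feature table shows an aminoglycoside phosphotransferase (KanR) gene and a ColE1/pUC-type origin. The catalogue lists the plasmid as low copy, whereas the annotation describes this origin class as high copy, and the record does not resolve the difference. The rrnB T1 and T2 terminators upstream of the cloning region insulate the insert from read-through transcription coming from the backbone. The short lacI and lacZα fragments appear to be backbone remnants rather than functional genes.

The 894 bp insert was PCR-amplified from a full-length cDNA template and includes its native stop codon, so it is suited to native or N-terminally tagged expression but not to C-terminal fusions. It sits between attL1 and attL2, which allow LR Clonase-mediated transfer into any attR-bearing destination vector. A bacteriophage T7 gene 10 ribosome binding site lies just upstream of the ORF, the Shine-Dalgarno feature of this backbone that supports translation after transfer into bacterial expression vectors. The annotation tool matched the coding sequence to rice WRKY51, a W-box-binding factor. This reflects sequence homology only, since the insert itself is from maize. A T7 promoter lies beyond attL2 in the reverse orientation, and no promoter drives the ORF within the entry clone itself. The 3,495 nt sequence agrees with the stated backbone and insert sizes.
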