Features (pLannotate 1.2.2; 11 found; start..end, strand, type, name):
      1..100     +  protein_bind   attL1: mutant version of attL; recombination site for the Gateway® LR reaction LR Clonase™
    112..132     +  RBS            RBS: efficient ribosome binding site from bacteriophage T7 gene 10 (Olins and Rangwala, 1989)
    139..1008    +  CDS            WRKY51 (fragment): WRK51_ORYSJ - Experimental evidence at protein level: Swiss-Prot protein existence level 1. Transcription factor. Interacts, when in complex with WRKY71, specifically with the W box (5'-(T)TGAC[CT]-3'), a frequently occurring elicitor-responsive cis-acting element. Represses specifically gibberellic acid (GA)-induced promoters in aleurone cells, probably by interfering with GAM1. From Oryza sativa subsp. japonica (Rice).
   1052..1151    -  protein_bind   attL2: mutant version of attL; recombination site for the Gateway® LR reaction LR Clonase™
   1169..1187    -  promoter       T7 promoter: promoter for bacteriophage T7 RNA polymerase
   1321..2130    +  CDS            KanR: aminoglycoside phosphotransferase; aph(3')-Ia; confers resistance to kanamycin in bacteria or G418 (Geneticin®) in eukaryotes
   2277..2865    +  rep_origin     ori: high-copy-number ColE1/pMB1/pBR322/pUC origin of replication
   3048..3140    +  CDS            lacI (fragment): lac repressor; lacI; The lac repressor binds to the lac operator to inhibit transcription in E. coli. This inhibition can be relieved by adding lactose or isopropyl-β-D-thiogalactopyranoside (IPTG).
   3195..3222    -  terminator     rrnB T2 terminator: transcription terminator T2 from the E. coli rrnB gene
   3354..3397    +  terminator     rrnB T1 terminator: Escherichia coli rrnB; transcription terminator T1 from the E. coli rrnB gene
   3444..3480    -  CDS            lacZα (fragment): LacZα fragment of β-galactosidase; lacZ fragment
>Addgene plasmid #27874 | pUT1816-HQ858792 | depositor full sequence | sequence record 13148 | Author sequence
CAAATAATGATTTTATTTTGACTGATAGTGACCTGTTCGTTGCAACAAATTGATGAGCAATGCTTTTTTA
TAATGCCAACTTTGTACAAAAAAGCAGGCTCCGCGGCCGCCTTGTTTAACTTTAAGAAGGAGCCCTTCAC
CATGGCCGTGGACCTGATGGGCTGCTACGCCCCGCGCCGCGCCAACGACCAGCTCGCCATCCAGGAGGCG
GCGGCGGCCGGGCTCCGCAACCTGGAGCTGCTGGTGACGTCCCTGTCCACGCAGGCCGCCGCGCCGCACA
GAGCCGCTGATCAGCCGTTCGGCGAGATCGCCGGCCAGGCCGTCTCCAAGTTCCGCAAGGTCATCTCCAT
CCTCGACCGCACGGGGCACGCCCGCTTCCGCCGCGGGCCCGTCGAGCCGCCGCCGCCGACGCCGCCGCCG
CCTCCTGTCGTCCCCGGTCCTGCCCCCCTGGCGGCCGTCAGCGTGGCGCAGCCGCCGCAGAGCCTGACGC
TGGACTTCACGAAGCCGAACCTGGCCGTGTCGGCCGCCACGTCCGTCACCTCCACGTCCTTCTTCTCGTC
GGTCACGGCCGGCGAGGGCAGCGTCTCCAAGGGCCGGAGCCTCATGTCCTCCGGGAAGCCGCCGCTGTCC
GGCCACAAGCGGAAGCCCTGCGCCGGCGCCCACTCCGAGGCCACCACCAACGGCAGCCGTTGCCACTGCT
CCAAGAGAAGGAAGAACCGCGTGAAGAGGACCATCAGAGTGCCGGCGATCAGCTCGAAGGTCGCCGACAT
CCCTTCGGACGAGTACTCGTGGAGGAAGTACGGCCAGAAGCCCATCAAGGGCTCCCCTTACCCACGGGGC
TACTACAAGTGCAGCACTGTGCGGGGATGCCCGGCGAGGAAGCACGTGGAGCGGGCCACCGACGACCCGG
CCATGCTGGTGGTGACGTACGAGGGCGAGCACCGCCACACGCCGGGCGCGGTCCAGGGGCCGAGCCCCCT
GGCGACCGCGTCGCCGGTGCCCGTCGCCGTCTCCGCCGGCAACGGGCTCGTTGTCAAGGGTGGGCGCGCC
GACCCAGCTTTCTTGTACAAAGTTGGCATTATAAGAAAGCATTGCTTATCAATTTGTTGCAACGAACAGG
TCACTATCAGTCAAAATAAAATCATTATTTGCCATCCAGCTGATATCCCCTATAGTGAGTCGTATTACAT
GGTCATAGCTGTTTCCTGGCAGCTCTGGCCCGTGTCTCAAAATCTCTGATGTTACATTGCACAAGATAAA
AATATATCATCATGAACAATAAAACTGTCTGCTTACATAAACAGTAATACAAGGGGTGTTATGAGCCATA
TTCAACGGGAAACGTCGAGGCCGCGATTAAATTCCAACATGGATGCTGATTTATATGGGTATAAATGGGC
TCGCGATAATGTCGGGCAATCAGGTGCGACAATCTATCGCTTGTATGGGAAGCCCGATGCGCCAGAGTTG
TTTCTGAAACATGGCAAAGGTAGCGTTGCCAATGATGTTACAGATGAGATGGTCAGACTAAACTGGCTGA
CGGAATTTATGCCTCTTCCGACCATCAAGCATTTTATCCGTACTCCTGATGATGCATGGTTACTCACCAC
TGCGATCCCCGGAAAAACAGCATTCCAGGTATTAGAAGAATATCCTGATTCAGGTGAAAATATTGTTGAT
GCGCTGGCAGTGTTCCTGCGCCGGTTGCATTCGATTCCTGTTTGTAATTGTCCTTTTAACAGCGATCGCG
TATTTCGTCTCGCTCAGGCGCAATCACGAATGAATAACGGTTTGGTTGATGCGAGTGATTTTGATGACGA
GCGTAATGGCTGGCCTGTTGAACAAGTCTGGAAAGAAATGCATAAACTTTTGCCATTCTCACCGGATTCA
GTCGTCACTCATGGTGATTTCTCACTTGATAACCTTATTTTTGACGAGGGGAAATTAATAGGTTGTATTG
ATGTTGGACGAGTCGGAATCGCAGACCGATACCAGGATCTTGCCATCCTATGGAACTGCCTCGGTGAGTT
TTCTCCTTCATTACAGAAACGGCTTTTTCAAAAATATGGTATTGATAATCCTGATATGAATAAATTGCAG
TTTCATTTGATGCTCGATGAGTTTTTCTAATCAGAATTGGTTAATTGGTTGTAACACTGGCAGAGCATTA
CGCTGACTTGACGGGACGGCGCAAGCTCATGACCAAAATCCCTTAACGTGAGTTACGCGTCGTTCCACTG
AGCGTCAGACCCCGTAGAAAAGATCAAAGGATCTTCTTGAGATCCTTTTTTTCTGCGCGTAATCTGCTGC
TTGCAAACAAAAAAACCACCGCTACCAGCGGTGGTTTGTTTGCCGGATCAAGAGCTACCAACTCTTTTTC
CGAAGGTAACTGGCTTCAGCAGAGCGCAGATACCAAATACTGTCCTTCTAGTGTAGCCGTAGTTAGGCCA
CCACTTCAAGAACTCTGTAGCACCGCCTACATACCTCGCTCTGCTAATCCTGTTACCAGTGGCTGCTGCC
AGTGGCGATAAGTCGTGTCTTACCGGGTTGGACTCAAGACGATAGTTACCGGATAAGGCGCAGCGGTCGG
GCTGAACGGGGGGTTCGTGCACACAGCCCAGCTTGGAGCGAACGACCTACACCGAACTGAGATACCTACA
GCGTGAGCATTGAGAAAGCGCCACGCTTCCCGAAGGGAGAAAGGCGGACAGGTATCCGGTAAGCGGCAGG
GTCGGAACAGGAGAGCGCACGAGGGAGCTTCCAGGGGGAAACGCCTGGTATCTTTATAGTCCTGTCGGGT
TTCGCCACCTCTGACTTGAGCGTCGATTTTTGTGATGCTCGTCAGGGGGGCGGAGCCTATGGAAAAACGC
CAGCAACGCGGCCTTTTTACGGTTCCTGGCCTTTTGCTGGCCTTTTGCTCACATGTTCTTTCCTGCGTTA
TCCCCTGATTCTGTGGATAACCGTATTACCGCCTTTGAGTGAGCTGATACCGCTCGCCGCAGCCGAACGA
CCGAGCGCAGCGAGTCAGTGAGCGAGGAAGCGGAAGAGCGCCCAATACGCAAACCGCCTCTCCCCGCGCG
TTGGCCGATTCATTAATGCAGCTGGCACGACAGGTTTCCCGACTGGAAAGCGGGCAGTGAGCGCAACGCA
ATTAATACGCGTACCGCTAGCCAGGAAGAGTTTGTAGAAACGCAAAAAGGCCATCCGTCAGGATGGCCTT
CTGCTTAGTTTGATGCCTGGCAGTTTATGGCGGGCGTCCTGCCCGCCACCCTCCGGGCCGTTGCTTCACA
ACGTTCAAATCCGCTCCCGGCGGATTTGTCCTACTCAGGAGAGCGTTCACCGACAAACAACAGATAAAAC
GAAAGGCCCAGTCTTCCGACTGAGCCTTTCGTTTTATTTGATGCCTGGCAGTTCCCTACTCTCGCGTTAA
CGCTAGCATGGATGTTTTCCCAGTCACGACGTTGTAAAACGACGGCCAGTCTTAAGCTCGGGCCC
