>Addgene plasmid #27874 | pUT1816-HQ858792 | addgene partial sequence | sequence record 34164 | 27874 with M13pUC-fwd
AATAATGATTTTATTTTGACTGATAGTGACCTGTTCGTTGCAACAAATTGATGAGCAATGCTTTTTTATA
ATGCCAACTTTGTACAAAAAAGCAGGCTCCGCGGCCGCCTTGTTTAACTTTAAGAAGGAGCCCTTCACCA
TGGCCGTGGACCTGATGGGCTGCTACGCCCCGCGCCGCGCCAACGACCAGCTCGCCATCCAGGAGGCGGC
GGCGGCCGGGCTCCGCAACCTGGAGCTGCTGGTGACGTCCCTGTCCACGCAGGCCGCCGCGCCGCACAGA
GCCGCTGATCAGCCGTTCGGCGAGATC
